Addgene plasmid #79739: AURKA_HUMAN_D0
Purpose: This plasmid encodes the kinase domain of AURKA. Intended for co-expression with Lambda Phosphatase that accompanies this set to enhance bacterial kinase expression.
Depositing lab: John Chodera & Nicholas Levinson & Markus Seeliger. Depositing organization: Memorial Sloan-Kettering Cancer Center. Publication: An open library of human kinase domain constructs for automated bacterial expression. Albanese SK, Parton DL, Isik M, Rodriguez-Laureano L, Hanson SM, Behr JM, Gradia S, Jeans C, Levinson NM, Seeliger MA, Chodera JD. Biochemistry. 2018 Jul 13. doi: 10.1021/acs.biochem.7b01081. PubMed 30004690.
Backbone
  Vector backbone: pET His10 TEV LIC cloning vector (2B-T-10)
  Backbone manufacturer: Scott Gradia (Addgene plasmid # 78173)
  Vector type: Bacterial Expression
Growth in bacteria
  Bacterial resistance: Ampicillin, 100 μg/mL
  Growth temperature: 37°C
  Growth strain: DH5alpha
  Copy number: Low Copy
Gene/Insert
  Gene/Insert name: AURKA
  Species: H. sapiens (human)
  Entrez Gene: AURKA (a.k.a. AIK, ARK1, AURA, BTAK, PPP1R47, STK15, STK6, STK7)
  Promoter: T7
  Tag / fusion protein: His10-TEV (N terminal on backbone)
  Cloning method: Ligation Independent Cloning
  Sequencing primers: 5′ T7; 3′ T7 reverse
Terms and licenses: Academic/Nonprofit Terms; Industry Terms: Not Available to Industry
Depositor comments: This plasmid was generated as part of an open library of human kinase domain constructs for automated bacterial expression. The work can be found here doi: http://dx.doi.org/10.1101/038711 The lambda phosphatase expression vector can be found at https://www.addgene.org/79748/ The YopH Phosphatase expression vector can be found at https://www.addgene.org/79749/
How to cite: AURKA_HUMAN_D0 was a gift from John Chodera & Nicholas Levinson & Markus Seeliger (Addgene plasmid # 79739 ; http://n2t.net/addgene:79739 ; RRID:Addgene_79739)
