[The description below was written by a language model from this plasmid's Addgene catalogue record.]
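Description:
AURKA_HUMAN_D0 is a bacterial expression plasmid that encodes the kinase domain of human Aurora kinase A (AURKA). It is built on the pET His10 TEV LIC cloning vector (2B-T-10), a pET-type backbone designed for ligation-independent cloning, which is how the insert was introduced. The plasmid is maintained in E. coli under ampicillin selection and is recorded as low copy. The record does not give the origin of replication, the exact residue boundaries of the kinase domain, or a feature table, so finer details of the backbone cannot be stated here.

Expression is driven by a T7 promoter, so protein production depends on a host strain that supplies T7 RNA polymerase. The DH5alpha strain listed in the record serves for propagation rather than expression. The backbone contributes an N-terminal tag of ten histidines followed by a TEV protease recognition site. This arrangement allows the fusion protein to be captured by immobilised metal affinity chromatography, after which the tag can be cleaved off with TEV protease.

The construct belongs to an open library of human kinase domain constructs assembled for automated bacterial expression. It is intended to be co-expressed with the Lambda phosphatase plasmid that accompanies the set, and a YopH phosphatase vector is also part of the collection. According to the record, phosphatase co-expression enhances kinase expression in bacteria, presumably by keeping the kinase dephosphorylated. Typical uses would be production of recombinant AURKA kinase domain for biochemical, biophysical or structural studies, although the record does not specify particular downstream applications.
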