>Addgene plasmid #79739 | AURKA_HUMAN_D0 | depositor partial sequence | sequence record 149061 | Sequence of gene (AURKA_HUMAN) inserted into backbone.
AAGAGGCAGTGGGCTTTGGAAGACTTTGAAATTGGTCGCCCTCTGGGTAAAGGAAAGTTTGGTAATGTTT
ATTTGGCAAGAGAAAAGCAAAGCAAGTTTATTCTGGCTCTTAAAGTGTTATTTAAAGCTCAGCTGGAGAA
AGCCGGAGTGGAGCATCAGCTCAGAAGAGAAGTAGAAATACAGTCCCACCTTCGGCATCCTAATATTCTT
AGACTGTATGGTTATTTCCATGATGCTACCAGAGTCTACCTAATTCTGGAATATGCACCACTTGGAACAG
TTTATAGAGAACTTCAGAAACTTTCAAAGTTTGATGAGCAGAGAACTGCTACTTATATAACAGAATTGGC
AAATGCCCTGTCTTACTGTCATTCGAAGAGAGTTATTCATAGAGACATTAAGCCAGAGAACTTACTTCTT
GGATCAGCTGGAGAGCTTAAAATTGCAGATTTTGGGTGGTCAGTACATGCTCCATCTTCCAGGAGGACCA
CTCTCTGTGGCACCCTGGACTACCTGCCCCCTGAAATGATTGAAGGTCGGATGCATGATGAGAAGGTGGA
TCTCTGGAGCCTTGGAGTTCTTTGCTATGAATTTTTAGTTGGGAAGCCTCCTTTTGAGGCAAACACATAC
CAAGAGACCTACAAAAGAATATCACGGGTTGAATTCACATTCCCTGACTTTGTAACAGAGGGAGCCAGGG
ACCTCATTTCAAGACTGTTGAAGCATAATCCCAGCCAGAGGCCAATGCTCAGAGAAGTACTTGAACACCC
CTGGATCACAGCAAATTCATCAAAACCATCA
