>Addgene plasmid #79739 | AURKA_HUMAN_D0 | addgene partial sequence | sequence record 159356 | T7 5'-TAATACGACTCACTATAGGG-3'
GGCTCCGGAGAGCTCTTTAATTAAGCGGCCGCCCTGCAGGACTCGAGTTCTAGAAATAATTTTGTTTAAC
TTTAAGAAGGAGATATACATATGAAATCTTCTCACCATCACCATCACCATCACCATCACCATGAAAACCT
GTACTTCCAATCCAATGCAAAGAGGCAGTGGGCTTTGGAAGACTTTGAAATTGGTCGCCCTCTGGGTAAA
GGAAAGTTTGGTAATGTTTATTTGGCAAGAGAAAAGCAAAGCAAGTTTATTCTGGCTCTTAAAGTGTTAT
TTAAAGCTCAGCTGGAGAAAGCCGGAGTGGAGCATCAGCTCAGAAGAGAAGTAGAAATACAGTCCCACCT
TCGGCATCCTAATATTCTTAGACTGTATGGTTATTTCCATGATGCTACCAGAGTCTACCTAATTCTGGAA
TATGCACCACTTGGAACAGTTTATAGAGAACTTCAGAAACTTTCAAAGTTTGATGAGCAGAGAACTGCTA
CTTATATAACAGAATTGGCAAATGCCCTGTCTTACTGTCATTCGAAGAGAGTTATTCATAGAGACATTAA
GCCAGAGAACTTACTTCTTGGATCAGCTGGAGAGCTTAAAATTGCAGATTTTGGGTGGTCAGTACATGCT
CCATCTTCCAGGAGGACCACTCTCTGTGGCACCCTGGACTACCTGCCCCCTGAAATGATTGAAGGTCGGA
TGCATGATGAGAAGGTGGATCTCTGGAGCCTTGGAGTTCTTTGCTATGAATTTTTAGTTGGGAAGCCTCC
TTTTGAGGCAAACACATACCAAGAGACCTACAAAAGAATATCACGGGTTGAATTCACATTCCCTGACTTT
GTAACAGAGGGAGCCAGGGACCTCATTTCAAGACTGTTGAAGCATAATCCCAGCCAGAGGCCAATGCTCA
GAGAAGTACTTGAACACCCCTGGATCACAGCAAATTCATCAAAACCATCATAATAACATTGGAAGTGGAT
AACGGATCCGCGATCGCGGCGCGCCACCTGGTGGCCGGCCGGTAC
