>Addgene plasmid #79739 | AURKA_HUMAN_D0 | addgene partial sequence | sequence record 159357 | T7term 5'-GCTAGTTATTGCTCAGCGG-3'
TTTCGGGCTTTGTTAGCAGCCGGATCAGCGCGCACGCGTGGTACCGGCCGGCCACCAGGTGGCGCGCCGC
GATCGCGGATCCGTTATCCACTTCCAATGTTATTATGATGGTTTTGATGAATTTGCTGTGATCCAGGGGT
GTTCAAGTACTTCTCTGAGCATTGGCCTCTGGCTGGGATTATGCTTCAACAGTCTTGAAATGAGGTCCCT
GGCTCCCTCTGTTACAAAGTCAGGGAATGTGAATTCAACCCGTGATATTCTTTTGTAGGTCTCTTGGTAT
GTGTTTGCCTCAAAAGGAGGCTTCCCAACTAAAAATTCATAGCAAAGAACTCCAAGGCTCCAGAGATCCA
CCTTCTCATCATGCATCCGACCTTCAATCATTTCAGGGGGCAGGTAGTCCAGGGTGCCACAGAGAGTGGT
CCTCCTGGAAGATGGAGCATGTACTGACCACCCAAAATCTGCAATTTTAAGCTCTCCAGCTGATCCAAGA
AGTAAGTTCTCTGGCTTAATGTCTCTATGAATAACTCTCTTCGAATGACAGTAAGACAGGGCATTTGCCA
ATTCTGTTATATAAGTAGCAGTTCTCTGCTCATCAAACTTTGAAAGTTTCTGAAGTTCTCTATAAACTGT
TCCAAGTGGTGCATATTCCAGAATTAGGTAGACTCTGGTAGCATCATGGAAATAACCATACAGTCTAAGA
ATATTAGGATGCCGAAGGTGGGACTGTATTTCTACTTCTCTTCTGAGCTGATGCTCCACTCCGGCTTTCT
CCAGCTGAGCTTTAAATAACACTTTAAGAGCCAGAATAAACTTGCTTTGCTTTTCTCTTGCCAAATAAAC
ATTACCAAACTTTCCTTTACCCAGAGGGCGACCAATTTCAAAGTCTTCCAAAGCCCACTGCCTCTTTTGC
ATTGGATTGGAAGTACAGGTTTTCATGGTGATGGTGATGGTGATGGTGATGGTGAGAAGA
